Addgene plasmid #13460: pCAG-Myc-Oct3/4-IP
Depositing lab: Shinya Yamanaka. Depositing organization: Kyoto University, Center for iPS Cell Research and Application. Publication: Differential roles for Sox15 and Sox2 in transcriptional control in mouse embryonic stem cells. Maruyama M, Ichisaka T, Nakagawa M, Yamanaka S. J Biol Chem. 2005 Jul 1. 280(26):24371-9. 10.1074/jbc.M501423200 PubMed 15863505.
Backbone
  Vector backbone: pCAG-Myc-gw-IP
  Backbone size w/o insert (bp): 6900
  Vector type: Mammalian Expression
  Selectable markers: Puromycin
Growth in bacteria
  Bacterial resistance: Ampicillin, 100 μg/mL
  Growth temperature: 37°C
  Growth strain: DH5alpha
  Copy number: High Copy
Gene/Insert
  Gene/Insert name: Oct3/4
  Species: M. musculus (mouse)
  Insert size (bp): 1150
  Mutation: None
  Entrez Gene: Pou5f1 (a.k.a. NF-A3, Oct-3, Oct-3/4, Oct-4, Oct3, Oct3/4, Oct4, Otf-3, Otf-4, Otf3, Otf3-rs7, Otf3g, Otf4)
  Tag / fusion protein: Myc (6x) (N terminal on backbone)
  Cloning method: Restriction Enzyme
  Sequencing primers: 5′ CAG-1
Resource information
  A portion of this plasmid was derived from a plasmid made by: CAG promoter was from Dr. Jun-ichi Miyazaki of Osaka University Graduate School of Medicine. In publication using this plasmid, please cite: Efficient selection for high-expression transfectants with a novel eukaryotic vector. Gene 108:193-200, 1991. Niwa, H., Yamamura, K. & Miyazaki, J.
Terms and licenses: Academic/Nonprofit Terms; Industry Terms: Not Available to Industry
How to cite: pCAG-Myc-Oct3/4-IP was a gift from Shinya Yamanaka (Addgene plasmid # 13460 ; http://n2t.net/addgene:13460 ; RRID:Addgene_13460)
