[The description below was written by a language model from this plasmid's Addgene catalogue record and pLannotate feature annotations shown in this document.]
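Description:
pCAG-Myc-Oct3/4-IP is a mammalian expression plasmid of about 8.1 kb, built on the pCAG-Myc-gw-IP backbone, that drives strong constitutive expression of epitope-tagged mouse Oct3/4 (Pou5f1). In bacteria it is maintained as a high-copy plasmid through a ColE1/pUC-type origin and selected with ampicillin via the β-lactamase gene. The feature table also shows an SV40 origin of replication, several SV40 polyadenylation signals, and remnants of lac regulatory sequence and SV40 promoter, which appear to be carried over from the parental vectors.

Expression is controlled by the CAG promoter, annotated here as its component parts: the CMV immediate-early enhancer, the chicken β-actin promoter (spanning the numbering origin of the circular sequence) and the chimeric chicken β-actin/rabbit β-globin intron. Downstream lie six tandem Myc epitope tags, which fuse to the N terminus of the unmutated Pou5f1 coding sequence. The insert is flanked by attB1 and attB2 sites, consistent with the "gw" (Gateway) designation of the backbone, although the catalogue entry lists the cloning method as restriction enzyme. An EMCV IRES followed by the puromycin N-acetyltransferase gene and a bGH polyadenylation signal completes the cassette (the "IP" in the name). Because the tagged transcription factor and the resistance marker are translated from a single bicistronic transcript, puromycin selection enriches for cells that also express Myc-Oct3/4.

The 6xMyc tag allows detection or immunoprecipitation of the protein with anti-Myc antibodies. The associated publication concerns the roles of Sox15 and Sox2 in transcriptional control in mouse embryonic stem cells, where Oct3/4 acts as a partner factor for these Sox proteins on DNA.
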