Features (pLannotate 1.2.2; 31 found; start..end, strand, type, name):
    227..1243    +  intron         chimeric intron: chimera between introns from chicken β-actin and rabbit β-globin
   1241..1297    +  CDS            HBB (fragment): HBB_LEPEU - Experimental evidence at protein level: Swiss-Prot protein existence level 1. Involved in oxygen transport from the lung to the various peripheral tissues. From Lepus europaeus (European hare).
   1318..1347    +  CDS            Myc: Myc (human c-Myc proto-oncogene) epitope tag
   1357..1386    +  CDS            Myc: Myc (human c-Myc proto-oncogene) epitope tag
   1396..1425    +  CDS            Myc: Myc (human c-Myc proto-oncogene) epitope tag
   1435..1464    +  CDS            Myc: Myc (human c-Myc proto-oncogene) epitope tag
   1474..1503    +  CDS            Myc: Myc (human c-Myc proto-oncogene) epitope tag
   1537..1566    +  CDS            Myc: Myc (human c-Myc proto-oncogene) epitope tag
   1576..1600    +  protein_bind   attB1: mutant version of attB; recombination site for the Gateway® BP reaction BP Clonase™
   1612..2667    +  CDS            Pou5f1: PO5F1_MOUSE - Also known as Oct-3, Oct-4, Otf-3, Otf3. Experimental evidence at protein level: Swiss-Prot protein existence level 1. Transcription factor that binds to the octamer motif (5'- ATTTGCAT-3') (PubMed:1972777, PubMed:1690859, PubMed:1967980, PubMed:17525163, PubMed:23376973). Forms a trimeric complex with SOX2 or SOX15 on DNA and controls the expression of a number of genes involved in embryonic development such as YES1, FGF4, UTF1 and ZFP206 (PubMed:15863505, PubMed:17097055, PubMed:17496161, PubMed:19740739). Critical for early embryogenesis and for embryonic stem cell pluripotenc
   2829..2853    -  protein_bind   attB2: mutant version of attB; recombination site for the Gateway® BP reaction BP Clonase™
   2881..2943    +  CDS            HBB (fragment): HBB_PONPY - Experimental evidence at transcript level: Swiss-Prot protein existence level 2. Involved in oxygen transport from the lung to the various peripheral tissues. From Pongo pygmaeus (Bornean orangutan).
   2981..3004    -  misc_feature   MCS (fragment): pBluescript multiple cloning site
   3124..3586    +  misc_feature   IRES: internal ribosome entry site (IRES) of the encephalomyocarditis virus (EMCV)
   3600..4199    +  CDS            PuroR: puromycin N-acetyltransferase; pac from Streptomyces alboniger; confers resistance to puromycin
   4286..4510    +  polyA_signal   bGH poly(A) signal: bovine growth hormone polyadenylation signal
   4514..4530    +  promoter       SV40 promoter (fragment): SV40 enhancer and early promoter
   4581..4597    -  protein_bind   lac operator: The lac repressor binds to the lac operator to inhibit transcription in E. coli. This inhibition can be relieved by adding lactose or isopropyl-β-D-thiogalactopyranoside (IPTG). lac repressor encoded by lacI
   4605..4635    -  promoter       lac promoter: promoter for the E. coli lac operon
   4650..4671    -  protein_bind   CAP binding site: CAP binding activates transcription in the presence of cAMP. E. coli catabolite activator protein
   4684..4723    -  CDS            lacI (fragment): lac repressor; lacI; The lac repressor binds to the lac operator to inhibit transcription in E. coli. This inhibition can be relieved by adding lactose or isopropyl-β-D-thiogalactopyranoside (IPTG).
   4730..4752    +  promoter       SV40 promoter (fragment): SV40 enhancer and early promoter
   4776..4911    +  rep_origin     SV40 ori: SV40 origin of replication
   4931..5065    +  polyA_signal   SV40 poly(A) signal: SV40 polyadenylation signal
   5067..5121    -  CDS            lacI (fragment): lac repressor; lacI; The lac repressor binds to the lac operator to inhibit transcription in E. coli. This inhibition can be relieved by adding lactose or isopropyl-β-D-thiogalactopyranoside (IPTG).
   5304..5892    -  rep_origin     ori: high-copy-number ColE1/pMB1/pBR322/pUC origin of replication
   6063..6923    -  CDS            AmpR: β-lactamase; bla; confers resistance to ampicillin, carbenicillin, and related antibiotics
   6924..6940    -  promoter       AmpR promoter (fragment): bla
   7516..7650    +  polyA_signal   SV40 poly(A) signal: SV40 polyadenylation signal
   7664..8043    +  enhancer       CMV enhancer: human cytomegalovirus immediate early enhancer
   8045..226     +  promoter       chicken β-actin promoter (across the origin): No description available
>Addgene plasmid #13460 | pCAG-Myc-Oct3/4-IP | addgene full sequence | sequence record 421245 | Addgene NGS Result
CCCCAATTTTGTATTTATTTATTTTTTAATTATTTTGTGCAGCGATGGGGGCGGGGGGGGGGGGGGGGGG
CGSGCGCCRGGSGGGGCGGGGCGGGGCGAGGGGCGGGGCGGGGCGAGGCGGAGAGGTGCGGCGGCAGCCA
ATCAGAGCGGCGCGCTCCGAAAGTTTCCTTTTATGGCGAGGCGGCGGCGGCGGCGGCCCTATAAAAAGCG
AAGCGCGCGGCGGGCGGGAGTCGCTGCGCGCTGCCTTCGCCCCGTGCCCCGCTCCGCCGCCGCCTCGCGC
CGCCCGCCCCGGCTCTGACTGACCGCGTTACTCCCACAGGTGAGCGGGCGGGACGGCCCTTCTCCTCCGG
GCTGTAATTAGCGCTTGGTTTAATGACGGCTTGTTTCTTTTCTGTGGCTGCGTGAAAGCCTTGAGGGGCT
CCGGGAGGGCCCTTTGTGCGGGGGGAGCGGCTCGGGGGGTGCGTGCGTGTGTGTGTGCGTGGGGAGCGCC
GCGTGCGGCTCCGCGCTGCCCGGCGGCTGTGAGCGCTGCGGGCGCGGCGCGGGGCTTTGTGCGCTCCGCA
GTGTGCGCGAGGGGAGCGCGGCCGGGGGCGGTGCCCCGCGGTGCGGGGGGGGCTGCGAGGGGAACAAAGG
CTGCGTGCGGGGTGTGTGCGTGGGGGGGTGAGCAGGGGGTGTGGGCGCGTCGGTCGGGCTGCAACCCCCC
CTGCACCCCCCTCCCCGAGTTGCTGAGCACGGCCCGGCTTCGGGTGCGGGGCTCCGTACGGGGCGTGGCG
CGGGGCTCGCCGTGCCGGGCGGGGGGTGGCGGCAGGTGGGGGTGCCGGGCGGGGCGGGGCCGCCTCGGGC
CGGGGAGGGCTCGGGGGAGGGGCGCGGCGGCCCCCGGAGCGCCGGCGGCTGTCGAGGCGCGGCGAGCCGC
AGCCATTGCCTTTTATGGTAATCGTGCGAGAGGGCGCAGGGACTTCCTTTGTCCCAAATCTGTGCGGAGC
CGAAATCTGGGAGGCGCCGCCGCACCCCCTCTAGCGGGCGCGGGGCGAAGCGGTGCGGCGCCGGCAGGAA
GGAAATGGGCGGGGAGGGCCTTCGTGCGTCGCCGCGCCGCCGTCCCCTTCTCCCTCTCCAGCCTCGGGGC
TGTCCGCGGGGGGACGGCTGCCTTCGGGGGGGACGGGGCAGGGCGGGGTTCGGCTTCTGGCGTGTGACCG
GCGGCTCTAGAGCCTCTGCTAACCATGTTCATGCCTTCTTCTTTTTCCTACAGCTCCTGGGCAACGTGCT
GGTTATTGTGCTGTCTCATCATTTTGGCAAAGAATTCCTCGACGATTTAAAGCTATGGAGCAAAAGCTCA
TTTCTGAAGAGGACTTGAATGAAATGGAGCAAAAGCTCATTTCTGAAGAGGACTTGAATGAAATGGAGCA
AAAGCTCATTTCTGAAGAGGACTTGAATGAAATGGAGCAAAAGCTCATTTCTGAAGAGGACTTGAATGAA
ATGGAGCAAAAGCTCATTTCTGAAGAGGACTTGAATGAAATGGAGAGCTTGGGCGACCTCACCATGGAGC
AAAAGCTCATTTCTGAAGAGGACTTGAATTATCAAACAAGTTTGTACAAAAAAGCAGGCTCCACCTTCCC
CATGGCTGGACACCTGGCTTCAGACTTCGCCTTCTCACCCCCACCAGGTGGGGGTGATGGGTCAGCAGGG
CTGGAGCCGGGCTGGGTGGATTCTCGAACCTGGCTAAGCTTCCAAGGGCCTCCAGGTGGGCCTGGAATCG
GACCAGGCTCAGAGGTATTGGGGATCTCCCCATGTCCGCCCGCATACGAGTTCTGCGGAGGGATGGCATA
CTGTGGACCTCAGGTTGGACTGGGCCTAGTCCCCCAAGTTGGCGTGGAGACTTTGCAGCCTGAGGGCCAG
GCAGGAGCACGAGTGGAAAGCAACTCAGAGGGAACCTCCTCTGAGCCCTGTGCCGACCGCCCCAATGCCG
TGAAGTTGGAGAAGGTGGAACCAACTCCCGAGGAGTCCCAGGACATGAAAGCCCTGCAGAAGGAGCTAGA
ACAGTTTGCCAAGCTGCTGAAGCAGAAGAGGATCACCTTGGGGTACACCCAGGCCGACGTGGGGCTCACC
CTGGGCGTTCTCTTTGGAAAGGTGTTCAGCCAGACCACCATCTGTCGCTTCGAGGCCTTGCAGCTCAGCC
TTAAGAACATGTGTAAGCTGCGGCCCCTGCTGGAGAAGTGGGTGGAGGAAGCCGACAACAATGAGAACCT
TCAGGAGATATGCAAATCGGAGACCCTGGTGCAGGCCCGGAAGAGAAAGCGAACTAGCATTGAGAACCGT
GTGAGGTGGAGTCTGGAGACCATGTTTCTGAAGTGCCCGAAGCCCTCCCTACAGCAGATCACTCACATCG
CCAATCAGCTTGGGCTAGAGAAGGATGTGGTTCGAGTATGGTTCTGTAACCGGCGCCAGAAGGGCAAAAG
ATCAAGTATTGAGTATTCCCAACGAGAAGAGTATGAGGCTACAGGGACACCTTTCCCAGGGGGGGCTGTA
TCCTTTCCTCTGCCCCCAGGTCCCCACTTTGGCACCCCAGGCTATGGAAGCCCCCACTTCACCACACTCT
ACTCAGTCCCTTTTCCTGAGGGCGAGGCCTTTCCCTCTGTTCCCGTCACTGCTCTGGGCTCTCCCATGCA
TTCAAACTGAGGCACCAGCCCTCCCTGGGGATGCTGTGAGCCAAGGCAAGGGAGGTAGACAAGAGAACCT
GGAGCTTTGGGGTTAAATTCTTTTACTGAGGAGGGATTAAAAGCACAACAGGGGTGGGGGGTGGGATGGG
GAAAGAAGCTCAGTGATGCTGTTGATCAACCCAGCTTTCTTGTACAAAGTGGTTCGATAATTCAAGGCCT
CTCGATCGAGGAATTCACTCCTCAGGTGCAGGCTGCCTATCAGAAGGTGGTGGCTGGTGTGGCCAACTGG
CTCACAAATACCACTGAGATCGACGGTATCGAGCGGCCGCTCGATAAGCTTGATATCGAATTCCGCCCCC
CCCCNCYCTCMCTCCCCCCCCCCTAACGTTACTGGCCGAAGCCGCTTGGAATAAGGCCGGTGTGCGTTTG
TCTATATGTTATTTTCCACCATATTGCCGTCTTTTGGCAATGTGAGGGCCCGGAAACCTGGCCCTGTCTT
CTTGACGAGCATTCCTAGGGGTCTTTCCCCTCTCGCCAAAGGAATGCAAGGTCTGTTGAATGTCGTGAAG
GAAGCAGTTCCTCTGGAAGCTTCTTGAAGACAAACAACGTCTGTAGCGACCCTTTGCAGGCAGCGGAACC
CCCCACCTGGCGACAGGTGCCTCTGCGGCCAAAAGCCACGTGTATAAGATACACCTGCAAAGGCGGCACA
ACCCCAGTGCCACGTTGTGAGTTGGATAGTTGTGGAAAGAGTCAAATGGCTCTCCTCAAGCGTATTCAAC
AAGGGGCTGAAGGATGCCCAGAAGGTACCCCATTGTATGGGATCTGATCTGGGGCCTCGGTGCACATGCT
TTACATGTGTTTAGTCGAGGTTAAAAAAACGTCTAGGCCCCCCGAACCACGGGGACGTGGTTTTCCTTTG
AAAAACACGATGATAATATGGCCACAACCATGACCGAGTACAAGCCCACGGTGCGCCTCGCCACCCGCGA
CGACGTCCCCAGGGCCGTACGCACCCTCGCCGCCGCGTTCGCCGACTACCCCGCCACGCGCCACACCGTC
GATCCGGACCGCCACATCGAGCGGGTCACCGAGCTGCAAGAACTCTTCCTCACGCGCGTCGGGCTCGACA
TCGGCAAGGTGTGGGTCGCGGACGACGGCGCCGCGGTGGCGGTCTGGACCACGCCGGAGAGCGTCGAAGC
GGGGGCGGTGTTCGCCGAGATCGGCCCGCGCATGGCCGAGTTGAGCGGTTCCCGGCTGGCCGCGCAGCAA
CAGATGGAAGGCCTCCTGGCGCCGCACCGGCCCAAGGAGCCCGCGTGGTTCCTGGCCACCGTCGGCGTCT
CGCCCGACCACCAGGGCAAGGGTCTGGGCAGCGCCGTCGTGCTCCCCGGAGTGGAGGCGGCCGAGCGCGC
CGGGGTGCCCGCCTTCCTGGAGACCTCCGCGCCCCGCAACCTCCCCTTCTACGAGCGGCTCGGCTTCACC
GTCACCGCCGACGTCGAGGTGCCCGAAGGACCGCGCACCTGGTGCATGACCCGCAAGCCCGGTGCCTGAC
GCCCGCCCCACGACCCGCAGCGCCCGACCGAAAGGAGCGCACGACCCCATGCATCGATGATCTAGAGCTC
GCTGATCAGCCTCGACTGTGCCTTCTAGTTGCCAGCCATCTGTTGTTTGCCCCTCCCCCGTGCCTTCCTT
GACCCTGGAAGGTGCCACTCCCACTGTCCTTTCCTAATAAAATGAGGAAATTGCATCGCATTGTCTGAGT
AGGTGTCATTCTATTCTGGGGGGTGGGGTGGGGCAGGACAGCAAGGGGGAGGATTGGGAAGACAATAGCA
GGCATGCTGGGGATGCGGTGGGCTCTATGGCTTCTGAGGCGGAAAGAACCTGCAGCCCAAGCTTGGCGTA
ATCATGGTCATAGCTGTTTCCTGTGTGAAATTGTTATCCGCTCACAATTCCACACAACATACGAGCCGGA
AGCATAAAGTGTAAAGCCTGGGGTGCCTAATGAGTGAGCTAACTCACATTAATTGCGTTGCGCTCACTGC
CCGCTTTCCAGTCGGGAAACCTGTCGTGCCAGCGGATCCGCATCTCAATTAGTCAGCAACCATAGTCCCG
CCCCTAACTCCGCCCATCCCGCCCCTAACTCCGCCCAGTTCCGCCCATTCTCCGCCCCATGGCTGACTAA
TTTTTTTTATTTATGCAGAGGCCGAGGCCGCCTCGGCCTCTGAGCTATTCCAGAAGTAGTGAGGAGGCTT
TTTTGGAGGCCTAGGCTTTTGCAAAAAGCTAACTTGTTTATTGCAGCTTATAATGGTTACAAATAAAGCA
ATAGCATCACAAATTTCACAAATAAAGCATTTTTTTCACTGCATTCTAGTTGTGGTTTGTCCAAACTCAT
CAATGTATCTTATCATGTCTGGATCCGCTGCATTAATGAATCGGCCAACGCGCGGGGAGAGGCGGTTTGC
GTATTGGGCGCTCTTCCGCTTCCTCGCTCACTGACTCGCTGCGCTCGGTCGTTCGGCTGCGGCGAGCGGT
ATCAGCTCACTCAAAGGCGGTAATACGGTTATCCACAGAATCAGGGGATAACGCAGGAAAGAACATGTGA
GCAAAAGGCCAGCAAAAGGCCAGGAACCGTAAAAAGGCCGCGTTGCTGGCGTTTTTCCATAGGCTCCGCC
CCCCTGACGAGCATCACAAAAATCGACGCTCAAGTCAGAGGTGGCGAAACCCGACAGGACTATAAAGATA
CCAGGCGTTTCCCCCTGGAAGCTCCCTCGTGCGCTCTCCTGTTCCGACCCTGCCGCTTACCGGATACCTG
TCCGCCTTTCTCCCTTCGGGAAGCGTGGCGCTTTCTCATAGCTCACGCTGTAGGTATCTCAGTTCGGTGT
AGGTCGTTCGCTCCAAGCTGGGCTGTGTGCACGAACCCCCCGTTCAGCCCGACCGCTGCGCCTTATCCGG
TAACTATCGTCTTGAGTCCAACCCGGTAAGACACGACTTATCGCCACTGGCAGCAGCCACTGGTAACAGG
ATTAGCAGAGCGAGGTATGTAGGCGGTGCTACAGAGTTCTTGAAGTGGTGGCCTAACTACGGCTACACTA
GAAGAACAGTATTTGGTATCTGCGCTCTGCTGAAGCCAGTTACCTTCGGAAAAAGAGTTGGTAGCTCTTG
ATCCGGCAAACAAACCACCGCTGGTAGCGGTGGTTTTTTTGTTTGCAAGCAGCAGATTACGCGCAGAAAA
AAAGGATCTCAAGAAGATCCTTTGATCTTTTCTACGGGGTCTGACGCTCAGTGGAACGAAAACTCACGTT
AAGGGATTTTGGTCATGAGATTATCAAAAAGGATCTTCACCTAGATCCTTTTAAATTAAAAATGAAGTTT
TAAATCAATCTAAAGTATATATGAGTAAACTTGGTCTGACAGTTACCAATGCTTAATCAGTGAGGCACCT
ATCTCAGCGATCTGTCTATTTCGTTCATCCATAGTTGCCTGACTCCCCGTCGTGTAGATAACTACGATAC
GGGAGGGCTTACCATCTGGCCCCAGTGCTGCAATGATACCGCGAGACCCACGCTCACCGGCTCCAGATTT
ATCAGCAATAAACCAGCCAGCCGGAAGGGCCGAGCGCAGAAGTGGTCCTGCAACTTTATCCGCCTCCATC
CAGTCTATTAATTGTTGCCGGGAAGCTAGAGTAAGTAGTTCGCCAGTTAATAGTTTGCGCAACGTTGTTG
CCATTGCTACAGGCATCGTGGTGTCACGCTCGTCGTTTGGTATGGCTTCATTCAGCTCCGGTTCCCAACG
ATCAAGGCGAGTTACATGATCCCCCATGTTGTGCAAAAAAGCGGTTAGCTCCTTCGGTCCTCCGATCGTT
GTCAGAAGTAAGTTGGCCGCAGTGTTATCACTCATGGTTATGGCAGCACTGCATAATTCTCTTACTGTCA
TGCCATCCGTAAGATGCTTTTCTGTGACTGGTGAGTACTCAACCAAGTCATTCTGAGAATAGTGTATGCG
GCGACCGAGTTGCTCTTGCCCGGCGTCAATACGGGATAATACCGCGCCACATAGCAGAACTTTAAAAGTG
CTCATCATTGGAAAACGTTCTTCGGGGCGAAAACTCTCAAGGATCTTACCGCTGTTGAGATCCAGTTCGA
TGTAACCCACTCGTGCACCCAACTGATCTTCAGCATCTTTTACTTTCACCAGCGTTTCTGGGTGAGCAAA
AACAGGAAGGCAAAATGCCGCAAAAAAGGGAATAAGGGCGACACGGAAATGTTGAATACTCATACTCTTC
CTTTTTCAATGACCGCTTTGGAAAAACAAAGACTGTATTTCCTGGAAATTAATGTTTATTCAATAAACTG
TGTATTCAGCTATATTCACATAGTGGTGAGGCTGAAATGAGGCGGGAAGAGGCGGTTGGGGCTTAATTAT
ATCAATTTGGGTGGCCCCACAGCGCCTCCAAGGCGCCAGTCCTGTTTTGACAAGTTGCCTCTGGAAGCCT
CTCTTCTTTTTCTCCAGAGTAAGCGGAGGCCAGGGGCCCCCGGCCTCTGCTTAATACTAAAAAAAACAGC
TGTTGTCATAGTAATGATTGGGTGGAAACATTCCAGGCCTGGGTGGAGAGGCTTTTTGCTTCCTCTTGCA
AAACCACACTGACATTCCAGGCCTGGGTGGAGAGGCTTTTTGCTTCCTCTTGCAAAACCACACTGCCCTC
TGGAGGGCAGTTGCCTAGCAACTAATTAAAAGAGGATGTCGCACGGCCAGCTGCGGTCAGTTAGTCACTT
CCTGCTTAACTGACTTGACATTTTCTATTTTAAGAGTCGGGAGGAAAATTACTGTGTTGGAGGCCCTCCG
CCATCTTCTGAAGCTGAATCGAATTAACTTGTTTATTGCAGCTTATAATGGTTACAAATAAAGCAATAGC
ATCACAAATTTCACAAATAAAGCATTTTTTTCACTGCATTCTAGTTGTGGTTTGTCCAAACTCATCAATG
TATCTTATCATGTCTGGATCTGATATCATCGTCGACATTGATTATTGACTAGTTATTAATAGTAATCAAT
TACGGGGTCATTAGTTCATAGCCCATATATGGAGTTCCGCGTTACATAACTTACGGTAAATGGCCCGCCT
GGCTGACCGCCCAACGACCCCCGCCCATTGACGTCAATAATGACGTATGTTCCCATAGTAACGCCAATAG
GGACTTTCCATTGACGTCAATGGGTGGAGTATTTACGGTAAACTGCCCACTTGGCAGTACATCAAGTGTA
TCATATGCCAAGTACGCCCCCTATTGACGTCAATGACGGTAAATGGCCCGCCTGGCATTATGCCCAGTAC
ATGACCTTATGGGACTTTCCTACTTGGCAGTACATCTACGTATTAGTCATCGCTATTACCATGGTCGAGG
TGAGCCCCACGTTCTGCTTCACTCTCCCCATCTCCCCCCCCTCCCCAC
