>Addgene plasmid #13460 | pCAG-Myc-Oct3/4-IP | addgene partial sequence | sequence record 19884 | pCAG-F 5'-GCAACGTGCTGGTTATTGTG-3'
ATTTAAGCTATGGAGCAAAGCTCATTTCTGAAGAGGACTTGAATGAAATGGAGCAAAAGCTCATTTCTGA
AGAGGACTTGAATGAAATGGAGCAAAAGCTCATTTCTGAAGAGGACTTGAATGAAATGGAGCAAAAGCTC
ATTTCTGAAGAGGACTTGAATGAAATGGAGCAAAAGCTCATTTCTGAAGAGGACTTGAATGAAATGGAGA
GCTTGGGCGACCTCACCATGGAGCAAAAGCTCATTTCTGAAGAGGACTTGAATTATCAAACAAGTTTGTA
CAAAAAAGCAGGCTCCACCTTCCCCATGGCTGGACACCTGGCTTCAGACTTCGCCTTCTCACCCCCACCA
GGTGGGGGTGATGGGTCAGCAGGGCTGGAGCCGGGCTGGGTGGATTCTCGAACCTGGCTAAGCTTCCAAG
GGCCTCCAGGTGGGCCTGGAATCGGACCAGGCTCAGAGGTATTGGGGATCTCCCCATGTCCGCCCGCATA
CGAGTTCTGCGGAGGGATGGCATACTGTGGACCTCAGGTTGGACTGGGCCTAGTCCCCCAAGTTGGCGTG
GAGACTTTGCAGCCTGAGGGCCAGGCAGGAGCACGAGTGGAAAGCAACTCAGAGGGAACCTCCTCTGAGC
CCTGTGCCGACCGCCCCAATGCCGTGAAGTTGGAGAAGGTGGAACCAACTCCCGAGGAGTCCCAGGACAT
GAAAAGCCCTGCAGAAGGAGCTAGAACAGTTTGCCAAGCTGCTGAAGCAGAAGAGGATCACCTTGGGGTA
CACCCAGGCCGACGTGGGGCTCACCCTGGGCGTTCTCTTTGGAAAAGTGTTCAGCCAGACCACCATCTGT
